>Addgene plasmid #247155 | pEf1a-Dn29-dCas9-P2A-GFP | addgene full sequence | sequence record 491690 | Addgene NGS Result
GGGCAAGAGCAACTCGGTCGCCGCATACACTATTCTCAGAATGACTTGGTTGAGTACTCACCAGTCACAG
AAAAGCATCTTACGGATGGCATGACAGTAAGAGAATTATGCAGTGCTGCCATAACCATGAGTGATAACAC
TGCGGCCAACTTACTTCTGACAACGATCGGAGGACCGAAGGAGCTAACCGCTTTTTTGCACAACATGGGG
GATCATGTAACTCGCCTTGATCGTTGGGAACCGGAGCTGAATGAAGCCATACCAAACGACGAGCGTGACA
CCACGATGCCTGTAGCAATGGCAACAACGTTGCGCAAACTATTAACTGGCGAACTACTTACTCTAGCTTC
CCGGCAACAATTAATAGACTGGATGGAGGCGGATAAAGTTGCAGGACCACTTCTGCGCTCGGCCCTTCCG
GCTGGCTGGTTTATTGCTGATAAATCTGGAGCCGGTGAGCGTGGGTCTCGCGGTATCATTGCAGCACTGG
GGCCAGATGGTAAGCCCTCCCGTATCGTAGTTATCTACACGACGGGGAGTCAGGCAACTATGGATGAACG
AAATAGACAGATCGCTGAGATAGGTGCCTCACTGATTAAGCATTGGTAACTGTCAGACCAAGTTTACTCA
TATATACTTTAGATTGATTTAAAACTTCATTTTTAATTTAAAAGGATCTAGGTGAAGATCCTTTTTGATA
ATCTCATGACCAAAATCCCTTAACGTGAGTTTTCGTTCCACTGAGCGTCAGACCCCGTAGAAAAGATCAA
AGGATCTTCTTGAGATCCTTTTTTTCTGCGCGTAATCTGCTGCTTGCAAACAAAAAAACCACCGCTACCA
GCGGTGGTTTGTTTGCCGGATCAAGAGCTACCAACTCTTTTTCCGAAGGTAACTGGCTTCAGCAGAGCGC
AGATACCAAATACTGTTCTTCTAGTGTAGCCGTAGTTAGGCCACCACTTCAAGAACTCTGTAGCACCGCC
TACATACCTCGCTCTGCTAATCCTGTTACCAGTGGCTGCTGCCAGTGGCGATAAGTCGTGTCTTACCGGG
TTGGACTCAAGACGATAGTTACCGGATAAGGCGCAGCGGTCGGGCTGAACGGGGGGTTCGTGCACACAGC
CCAGCTTGGAGCGAACGACCTACACCGAACTGAGATACCTACAGCGTGAGCTATGAGAAAGCGCCACGCT
TCCCGAAGGGAGAAAGGCGGACAGGTATCCGGTAAGCGGCAGGGTCGGAACAGGAGAGCGCACGAGGGAG
CTTCCAGGGGGAAACGCCTGGTATCTTTATAGTCCTGTCGGGTTTCGCCACCTCTGACTTGAGCGTCGAT
TTTTGTGATGCTCGTCAGGGGGGCGGAGCCTATGGAAAAACGCCAGCAACGCGGCCTTTTTACGGTTCCT
GGCCTTTTGCTGGCCTTTTGCTCACATGTTCTTTCCTGCGTTATCCCCTGATTCTGTGGATAACCGTATT
ACCGCCTTTGCGCATCAGAATTCAAAAAAAGCACCGACTCGGTGCCACTTTTTCAAGTTGATAACGGACT
AGCCTTATTTTAACTTGCTATTTCTAGCTCTAAAACACAACAGCAGAATACACACTGGTGTTTCGTCCTT
TCCACAAGATATATAAAGCCAAGAAATCGAAATACTTTCAAGTTACGGTAAGCATATGATAGTCCATTTT
AAAACATAATTTTAAAACTGCAAACTACCCAAGAAATTATTACTTTCTACGTCACGTATTTTGTACTAAT
ATCTTTGTGTTTACAGTCAAATTAATTCCAATTATCTCTCTAACAGCCTTGTATCGTATATGCAAATATG
AAGGAATCATGGGAAATAGGCCCTCGCTAGCTGAAGTGAGCTGATACCGCTCGCCGCAGCCGAACGACCG
AGCGCAGCGAGTCAGTGAGCGAGGAAGGGAAGAGCGGACCTTCTAGGTCTTGAAAGGAGTGGGAATTGGC
TCCGGTGCCCGTCAGTGGGCAGAGCGCACATCGCCCACAGTCCCCGAGAAGTTGGGGGGAGGGGTCGGCA
ATTGAACCGGTGCCTAGAGAAGGTGGCGCGGGGTAAACTGGGAAAGTGATGTCGTGTACTGGCTCCGCCT
TTTTCCCGAGGGTGGGGGAGAACCGTATATAAGTGCAGTAGTCGCCGTGAACGTTCTTTTTCGCAACGGG
TTTGCCGCCAGAACACAGGTAAGTGCCGTGTGTGGTTCCCGCGGGCCTGGCCTCTTTACGGGTTATGGCC
CTTGCGTGCCTTGAATTACTTCCACCTGGCTGCAGTACGTGATTCTTGATCCCGAGCTTCGGGTTGGAAG
TGGGTGGGAGAGTTCGAGGCCTTGCGCTTAAGGAGCCCCTTCGCCTCGTGCTTGAGTTGAGGCCTGGCCT
GGGCGCTGGGGCCGCCGCGTGCGAATCTGGTGGCACCTTCGCGCCTGTCTCGCTGCTTTCGATAAGTCTC
TAGCCATTTAAAATTTTTGATGACCTGCTGCGACGCTTTTTTTCTGGCAAGATAGTCTTGTAAATGCGGG
CCAAGATCTGCACACTGGTATTTCGGTTTTTGGGGCCGCGGGCGGCGACGGGGCCCGTGCGTCCCAGCGC
ACATGTTCGGCGAGGCGGGGCCTGCGAGCGCGGCCACCGAGAATCGGACGGGGGTAGTCTCAAGCTGGCC
GGCCTGCTCTGGTGCCTGGCCTCGCGCCGCCGTGTATCGCCCCGCCCTGGGCGGCAAGGCTGGCCCGGTC
GGCACCAGTTGCGTGAGCGGAAAGATGGCCGCTTCCCGGCCCTGCTGCAGGGAGCTCAAAATGGAGGACG
CGGCGCTCGGGAGAGCGGGCGGGTGAGTCACCCACACAAAGGAAAAGGGCCTTTCCGTCCTCAGCCGTCG
CTTCATGTGACTCCACGGAGTACCGGGCGCCGTCCAGGCACCTCGATTAGTTCTCGAGCTTTTGGAGTAC
GTCGTCTTTAGGTTGGGGGGAGGGGTTTTATGCGATGGAGTTTCCCCACACTGAGTGGGTGGAGACTGAA
GTTAGGCCAGCTTGGCACTTGATGTAATTCTCCTTGGAATTTGCCCTTTTTGAGTTTGGATCTTGGTTCA
TTCTCAAGCCTCAGACAGTGGTTCAAAGTTTTTTTCTTCCATTTCAGGTGTCGTGACGTACGGCCACCAT
GGAACGGGTGCTCATGCACCTTAGAAAGTCCAGAGCCGATCTGGAAGCTGAGGCCAGGGGCGAGGGCGAA
ACCCTGGCTAAACATAGAAACATCCTGCTGAAGCTGGCCAAAGAAAGAAATCTGAACATCGTGAAGATCA
GAGAGGAAGTGGGCATCAGCGGCGAGTCTCTGATCCACAGACCTGAGATGCTGGAGACACTGAAGGAGGT
GGAAGAGGGACTGTACGACGCTGTGCTGTGCATGGACATCGACAGACTGGGCAGAGGCAATACCAAGGAG
CAGGGCATTATCCTGGAGGCCTTCAAGAATAGCAACACCAAGATCATCACCCCTCTGAAAACATACGACC
TGAACAACGAGTTCGACGAGGAATACGCCGAGTTTGGCGCCTTCATGGCCAGGCGGGAATTCAAGTTTAT
CACCAGAAGACTGCAGCGGGGCAGAGTGGCCACAGTTGAGGAGGGAAATTACATCGCTCCAAGACCACCT
TACGGCTACATCATCGAGAAAAACAACAAGGAGCGGTACCTGATTCCTCACCCTGAGCAGGCCCCTATCG
TGAAGATGATCTTTGACTGGTACACCCACGACGATCCTAACGTGCGGATGGGCGCCAGCAAGATCGCCAA
CGAGCTGAACAAGTTCTGCAAGAGCCCTACAGGCATCGCCTGGAAGGGCTCCACCGTGTTGTCTATCCTG
AAGAATGCCGTGTACGCCGGCAGAATCCAGTGGCGGAAGAAGGAGGAAAAAAAATCTATCACACCAGGCA
AAAAAAAGGATGTCCGGATGCGGCCCAAGGAACAATGGATCGACGTGGAGGGCAAGCACGAACCTCTGGT
GTCCATGGAAACCTACCTGAAGGCCCAAGAGATCCTGGAGCGGAAGTACCACGTGCCCTATCAGATCCAG
AACGGCATCACTAACCCCCTGGCCGGACTGGTCAAGTGCGGAATTTGTGGTAGCAGCATGGTGTATAGAC
CTTACACCCACCAGCGCCACCCCCACCTGATCTGCTACAACAGATACTGTACCAACAAGTCTAGCAGATT
CGAGTACGTGGAAAGCAAAATTATCCAAGGCCTGCACCAGCTGCTGGCACAGTACAAGGCCGATTGGTTC
AAACATCAGAGACCCAAGGTGAACGACGACAGCGTGGACCTGAGACAGAAAGCCCTCCACCGGCTGGAGA
AGGAACTGAATGACCTGTACAAGCAGAAGGACAACCTGCACAATCTGCTGGAGAAGGGCGTGTACAGCAT
CGATACATTCCTGGAAAGAAGCAACATCCTGGCTGAACGCATCGATGATACCAAGAAGGCCATCCACGAC
GCCGAGAAGGCTCTGGCCGAGGAGGTGCAGCGGAACAAAGTGAAGAAGGATATCATCCCCACAGTCGAGA
ACGTGCTTGAACTGTACTACAAGACCCAGGACCCTGCCAAGAAGAACAACCTGCTGAAGAGCGTGCTGGA
CTACGCTGTTTACAGAAAAGAAAAGCACCAGAGAGACGATGACTTCACCTTGGTGCTTTATCCTAAGCTG
CCTCAGATCAACAGCGGACCTAAGAAAAAGAGGAAGGTGTCTGGTAGCGAGACACCCGGTACCAGTGAAA
GCGCCACGCCAGAAAGCAGTGGGAGTGAGACTCCGGGTACATCTGAATCAGCGACACCGGAATCAAGTGG
CGGCAGCAGCGGCGGCAGCAGCAGCCCCAAGAAGAAGAGAAAGGTGGAGGCCAGCGACAAGAAGTACAGC
ATCGGCCTGGCCATCGGCACCAACTCTGTGGGCTGGGCCGTGATCACCGACGAGTACAAGGTGCCCAGCA
AGAAATTCAAGGTGCTGGGCAACACCGACCGGCACAGCATCAAGAAGAACCTGATCGGAGCCCTGCTGTT
CGACAGCGGCGAAACAGCCGAGGCCACCCGGCTGAAGAGAACCGCCAGAAGAAGATACACCAGACGGAAG
AACCGGATCTGCTATCTGCAAGAGATCTTCAGCAACGAGATGGCCAAGGTGGACGACAGCTTCTTCCACA
GACTGGAAGAGTCCTTCCTGGTGGAAGAGGATAAGAAGCACGAGCGGCACCCCATCTTCGGCAACATCGT
GGACGAGGTGGCCTACCACGAGAAGTACCCCACCATCTACCACCTGAGAAAGAAACTGGTGGACAGCACC
GACAAGGCCGACCTGCGGCTGATCTATCTGGCCCTGGCCCACATGATCAAGTTCCGGGGCCACTTCCTGA
TCGAGGGCGACCTGAACCCCGACAACAGCGACGTGGACAAGCTGTTCATCCAGCTGGTGCAGACCTACAA
CCAGCTGTTCGAGGAAAACCCCATCAACGCCAGCGGCGTGGACGCCAAGGCCATCCTGTCTGCCAGACTG
AGCAAGAGCAGACGGCTGGAAAATCTGATCGCCCAGCTGCCCGGCGAGAAGAAGAATGGCCTGTTCGGCA
ACCTGATTGCCCTGAGCCTGGGCCTGACCCCCAACTTCAAGAGCAACTTCGACCTGGCCGAGGATGCCAA
ACTGCAGCTGAGCAAGGACACCTACGACGACGACCTGGACAACCTGCTGGCCCAGATCGGCGACCAGTAC
GCCGACCTGTTTCTGGCCGCCAAGAACCTGTCCGACGCCATCCTGCTGAGCGACATCCTGAGAGTGAACA
CCGAGATCACCAAGGCCCCCCTGAGCGCCTCTATGATCAAGAGATACGACGAGCACCACCAGGACCTGAC
CCTGCTGAAAGCTCTCGTGCGGCAGCAGCTGCCTGAGAAGTACAAAGAGATTTTCTTCGACCAGAGCAAG
AACGGCTACGCCGGCTACATTGACGGCGGAGCCAGCCAGGAAGAGTTCTACAAGTTCATCAAGCCCATCC
TGGAAAAGATGGACGGCACCGAGGAACTGCTCGTGAAGCTGAACAGAGAGGACCTGCTGCGGAAGCAGCG
GACCTTCGACAACGGCAGCATCCCCCACCAGATCCACCTGGGAGAGCTGCACGCCATTCTGCGGCGGCAG
GAAGATTTTTACCCATTCCTGAAGGACAACCGGGAAAAGATCGAGAAGATCCTGACCTTCCGCATCCCCT
ACTACGTGGGCCCTCTGGCCAGGGGAAACAGCAGATTCGCCTGGATGACCAGAAAGAGCGAGGAAACCAT
CACCCCCTGGAACTTCGAGGAAGTGGTGGACAAGGGCGCTTCCGCCCAGAGCTTCATCGAGCGGATGACC
AACTTCGATAAGAACCTGCCCAACGAGAAGGTGCTGCCCAAGCACAGCCTGCTGTACGAGTACTTCACCG
TGTATAACGAGCTGACCAAAGTGAAATACGTGACCGAGGGAATGAGAAAGCCCGCCTTCCTGAGCGGCGA
GCAGAAAAAGGCCATCGTGGACCTGCTGTTCAAGACCAACCGGAAAGTGACCGTGAAGCAGCTGAAAGAG
GACTACTTCAAGAAAATCGAGTGCTTCGACTCCGTGGAAATCTCCGGCGTGGAAGATCGGTTCAACGCCT
CCCTGGGCACATACCACGATCTGCTGAAAATTATCAAGGACAAGGACTTCCTGGACAATGAGGAAAACGA
GGACATTCTGGAAGATATCGTGCTGACCCTGACACTGTTTGAGGACAGAGAGATGATCGAGGAACGGCTG
AAAACCTATGCCCACCTGTTCGACGACAAAGTGATGAAGCAGCTGAAGCGGCGGAGATACACCGGCTGGG
GCAGGCTGAGCCGGAAGCTGATCAACGGCATCCGGGACAAGCAGTCCGGCAAGACAATCCTGGATTTCCT
GAAGTCCGACGGCTTCGCCAACAGAAACTTCATGCAGCTGATCCACGACGACAGCCTGACCTTTAAAGAG
GACATCCAGAAAGCCCAGGTGTCCGGCCAGGGCGATAGCCTGCACGAGCACATTGCCAATCTGGCCGGCA
GCCCCGCCATTAAGAAGGGCATCCTGCAGACAGTGAAGGTGGTGGACGAGCTCGTGAAAGTGATGGGCCG
GCACAAGCCCGAGAACATCGTGATCGAAATGGCCAGAGAGAACCAGACCACCCAGAAGGGACAGAAGAAC
AGCCGCGAGAGAATGAAGCGGATCGAAGAGGGCATCAAAGAGCTGGGCAGCCAGATCCTGAAAGAACACC
CCGTGGAAAACACCCAGCTGCAGAACGAGAAGCTGTACCTGTACTACCTGCAGAATGGGCGGGATATGTA
CGTGGACCAGGAACTGGACATCAACCGGCTGTCCGACTACGATGTGGACGCTATCGTGCCTCAGAGCTTT
CTGAAGGACGACTCCATCGACAACAAGGTGCTGACCAGAAGCGACAAGAACCGGGGCAAGAGCGACAACG
TGCCCTCCGAAGAGGTCGTGAAGAAGATGAAGAACTACTGGCGGCAGCTGCTGAACGCCAAGCTGATTAC
CCAGAGAAAGTTCGACAATCTGACCAAGGCCGAGAGAGGCGGCCTGAGCGAACTGGATAAGGCCGGCTTC
ATCAAGAGACAGCTGGTGGAAACCCGGCAGATCACAAAGCACGTGGCACAGATCCTGGACTCCCGGATGA
ACACTAAGTACGACGAGAATGACAAGCTGATCCGGGAAGTGAAAGTGATCACCCTGAAGTCCAAGCTGGT
GTCCGATTTCCGGAAGGATTTCCAGTTTTACAAAGTGCGCGAGATCAACAACTACCACCACGCCCACGAC
GCCTACCTGAACGCCGTCGTGGGAACCGCCCTGATCAAAAAGTACCCTAAGCTGGAAAGCGAGTTCGTGT
ACGGCGACTACAAGGTGTACGACGTGCGGAAGATGATCGCCAAGAGCGAGCAGGAAATCGGCAAGGCTAC
CGCCAAGTACTTCTTCTACAGCAACATCATGAACTTTTTCAAGACCGAGATTACCCTGGCCAACGGCGAG
ATCCGGAAGCGGCCTCTGATCGAGACAAACGGCGAAACCGGGGAGATCGTGTGGGATAAGGGCCGGGATT
TTGCCACCGTGCGGAAAGTGCTGAGCATGCCCCAAGTGAATATCGTGAAAAAGACCGAGGTGCAGACAGG
CGGCTTCAGCAAAGAGTCTATCCTGCCCAAGAGGAACAGCGATAAGCTGATCGCCAGAAAGAAGGACTGG
GACCCTAAGAAGTACGGCGGCTTCGACAGCCCCACCGTGGCCTATTCTGTGCTGGTGGTGGCCAAAGTGG
AAAAGGGCAAGTCCAAGAAACTGAAGAGTGTGAAAGAGCTGCTGGGGATCACCATCATGGAAAGAAGCAG
CTTCGAGAAGAATCCCATCGACTTTCTGGAAGCCAAGGGCTACAAAGAAGTGAAAAAGGACCTGATCATC
AAGCTGCCTAAGTACTCCCTGTTCGAGCTGGAAAACGGCCGGAAGAGAATGCTGGCCTCTGCCGGCGAAC
TGCAGAAGGGAAACGAACTGGCCCTGCCCTCCAAATATGTGAACTTCCTGTACCTGGCCAGCCACTATGA
GAAGCTGAAGGGCTCCCCCGAGGATAATGAGCAGAAACAGCTGTTTGTGGAACAGCACAAGCACTACCTG
GACGAGATCATCGAGCAGATCAGCGAGTTCTCCAAGAGAGTGATCCTGGCCGACGCTAATCTGGACAAAG
TGCTGTCCGCCTACAACAAGCACCGGGATAAGCCCATCAGAGAGCAGGCCGAGAATATCATCCACCTGTT
TACCCTGACCAATCTGGGAGCCCCTGCCGCCTTCAAGTACTTTGACACCACCATCGACCGGAAGAGGTAC
ACCAGCACCAAAGAGGTGCTGGACGCCACCCTGATCCACCAGAGCATCACCGGCCTGTACGAGACACGGA
TCGACCTGTCTCAGCTGGGAGGCGACGGACCTAAGAAAAAGAGGAAGGTGGCTAGCGGCAGTGGAGAGGG
CAGAGGAAGTCTGCTAACATGCGGTGACGTCGAGGAGAATCCTGGCCCAGTGAGCAAGGGCGAGGAGCTG
TTCACCGGGGTGGTGCCCATCCTGGTCGAGCTGGACGGCGACGTAAACGGCCACAAGTTCAGCGTGTCCG
GCGAGGGCGAGGGCGATGCCACCTACGGCAAGCTGACCCTGAAGTTCATCTGCACCACCGGCAAGCTGCC
CGTGCCCTGGCCCACCCTCGTGACCACCCTGACCTACGGCGTGCAGTGCTTCAGCCGCTACCCCGACCAC
ATGAAGCAGCACGACTTCTTCAAGTCCGCCATGCCCGAAGGCTACGTCCAGGAGCGCACCATCTTCTTCA
AGGACGACGGCAACTACAAGACCCGCGCCGAGGTGAAGTTCGAGGGCGACACCCTGGTGAACCGCATCGA
GCTGAAGGGCATCGACTTCAAGGAGGACGGCAACATCCTGGGGCACAAGCTGGAGTACAACTACAACAGC
CACAACGTCTATATCATGGCCGACAAGCAGAAGAACGGCATCAAGGTGAACTTCAAGATCCGCCACAACA
TCGAGGACGGCAGCGTGCAGCTCGCCGACCACTACCAGCAGAACACCCCCATCGGCGACGGCCCCGTGCT
GCTGCCCGACAACCACTACCTGAGCACCCAGTCCGCCCTGAGCAAAGACCCCAACGAGAAGCGCGATCAC
ATGGTCCTGCTGGAGTTCGTGACCGCCGCCGGGATCACTCTCGGCATGGACGAGCTGTACAAGTAAGAAT
TCGATATCAAGCTTATCGATAATCAACAACTTGTTTATTGCAGCTTATAATGGTTACAAATAAAGCAATA
GCATCACAAATTTCACAAATAAAGCATTTTTTTCACTGCATTCTAGTTGTGGTTTGTCCAAACTCATCAA
TGTATCTTAGACGTCAGGTGGCACTTTTCGGGGAAATGTGCGCGGAACCCCTATTTGTTTATTTTTCTAA
ATACATTCAAATATGTATCCGCTCATGAGACAATAACCCTGATAAATGCTTCAATAATATTGAAAAAGGA
AGAGTATGAGTATTCAACATTTCCGTGTCGCCCTTATTCCCTTTTTTGCGGCATTTTGCCTTCCTGTTTT
TGCTCACCCAGAAACGCTGGTGAAAGTAAAAGATGCTGAAGATCAGTTGGGTGCACGAGTGGGTTACATC
GAACTGGATCTCAACAGCGGTAAGATCCTTGAGAGTTTTCGCCCCGAAGAACGTTTTCCAATGATGAGCA
CTTTTAAAGTTCTGCTATGTGGCGCGGTATTATCCCGTATTGACGCC
Features (pLannotate 1.2.2; 12 found; start..end, strand, type, name):
    780..1368    +  rep_origin     ori: high-copy-number ColE1/pMB1/pBR322/pUC origin of replication
   1501..1576    -  misc_RNA       gRNA scaffold: guide RNA scaffold for the Streptococcus pyogenes CRISPR/Cas9 system
   1605..1845    -  promoter       U6 promoter: RNA polymerase III promoter for human U6 snRNA
   1855..1917    +  rep_origin     RSF ori (fragment): Plasmids containing the RSF 1030 origin of replication can be propagated in E. coli cells that contain additional plasmids with compatible origins.
   1926..1951    +  CDS            small t antigen (fragment): SV40 (simian virus 40) small t antigen
   1958..3136    +  promoter       EF-1α promoter: strong constitutive promoter for human elongation factor EF-1α
   4886..8986    +  CDS            Cas9: Cas9 (Csn1) endonuclease from the Streptococcus pyogenes Type II CRISPR/Cas system generates RNA-guided double strand breaks in DNA
   9080..9796    +  CDS            EGFP: the original enhanced GFP (Yang et al., 1996) mammalian codon-optimized
   9797..9821    +  misc_feature   MCS (fragment): pBluescript multiple cloning site
   9828..9949    +  polyA_signal   SV40 poly(A) signal: SV40 polyadenylation signal
   9981..10085   +  promoter       AmpR promoter: bla
  10086..609     +  CDS            AmpR (across the origin): β-lactamase; bla; confers resistance to ampicillin, carbenicillin, and related antibiotics
