[The description below was written by a language model from this plasmid's Addgene catalogue record and pLannotate feature annotations shown in this document.]
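Description:
pEf1a-Dn29-dCas9-P2A-GFP is a mammalian expression plasmid of about 10.3 kb built on the pCB212 backbone. It is propagated in E. coli at high copy number through a ColE1/pUC-type origin and selected with ampicillin via the β-lactamase gene and its native promoter. There is no mammalian drug-selection marker. Transfected cells are instead identified by GFP fluorescence.

The main cassette is driven by the strong constitutive human EF-1α promoter and encodes a human codon-optimised, wild-type Dn29 recombinase fused to catalytically dead Streptococcus pyogenes Cas9, with SV40 nuclear localisation signals recorded at both ends of the insert. The automated annotation labels the Cas9 region generically as the nuclease and cannot distinguish the dead variant. It leaves the roughly 1.7 kb stretch between the promoter and Cas9 unannotated, which is presumably where the Dn29 coding sequence lies. Downstream, a P2A self-cleaving peptide (named in the record but not annotated) links the fusion to EGFP, so that the reporter is produced as a separate protein from the same transcript. An SV40 polyadenylation signal terminates the unit.

In the opposite orientation, a human U6 RNA polymerase III promoter drives a guide RNA with the S. pyogenes scaffold. The guide is H1-g3, which targets the attH1 site. The short RSF ori, small t antigen and MCS fragments in the table are likely incidental matches.

Because dCas9 binds DNA without cutting it, the guide RNA can bring the attached recombinase to the chosen genomic pseudo-attachment site. The construct comes from work on site-specific DNA insertion into the human genome with engineered recombinases, where it provides the wild-type Dn29 form of the dCas9 fusion.
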