Addgene plasmid #247155: pEf1a-Dn29-dCas9-P2A-GFP
Purpose: Mammalian expression of a human codon optimized wildtype Dn29 recombinase fused to dCas9 and gRNA expression casette for targeting attH1 with H1-g3
Depositing lab: Patrick Hsu. Depositing organization: Arc Institute. Publication: Site-specific DNA insertion into the human genome with engineered recombinases. Fanton A, Bartie LJ, Martins JQ, Tran VQ, Goudy L, Kernick C, Durrant MG, Wei J, Armour-Garb Z, Pawluk A, Konermann S, Marson A, Gilbert LA, Roth TL, Hsu PD. Nat Biotechnol. 2025 Nov 6. doi: 10.1038/s41587-025-02895-3. PubMed 41199024.
Backbone
  Vector backbone: pCB212
  Vector type: Mammalian Expression
  Selectable markers: GFP
Growth in bacteria
  Bacterial resistance: Ampicillin, 100 μg/mL
  Growth temperature: 37°C
  Growth strain: DH5alpha
  Copy number: High Copy
Gene/Insert
  Gene/Insert name: Dn29-dCas9-P2A-GFP
  gRNA/shRNA sequence: AGTGTGTATTCTGCTGTTGT
  Species: H. sapiens (human), Synthetic
  Promoter: Ef1a
  Tag / fusion protein: SV40 NLS (N terminal on insert); SV40 NLS (C terminal on insert)
  Cloning method: Gibson Cloning
Terms and licenses: Academic/Nonprofit Terms; Industry Terms: Not Available to Industry
Depositor comments: Please visit https://doi.org/10.1101/2024.11.01.621560 for bioRxiv preprint.
How to cite: pEf1a-Dn29-dCas9-P2A-GFP was a gift from Patrick Hsu (Addgene plasmid # 247155 ; http://n2t.net/addgene:247155 ; RRID:Addgene_247155)
